Addgene plasmid #46971: pCDH-puro-Bcl2
Purpose: lentiviral expression of Bcl2
Depositing lab: Jialiang Wang. Depositing organization: Vanderbilt University. Publication: Inhibition of BET bromodomain targets genetically diverse glioblastoma. Cheng Z, Gong Y, Ma Y, Lu K, Lu X, Pierce LA, Thompson RC, Muller S, Knapp S, Wang J. Clin Cancer Res. 2013 Apr 1;19(7):1748-59. doi: 10.1158/1078-0432.CCR-12-3066. Epub 2013 Feb 12. PubMed 23403638.
Backbone
  Vector backbone: PCDH-CMV-MCS-EF1-PURO
  Backbone manufacturer: System Biosciences
  Total vector size (bp): 7384
  Vector type: Mammalian Expression, Lentiviral
  Selectable markers: Puromycin
Growth in bacteria
  Bacterial resistance: Ampicillin, 100 μg/mL
  Growth temperature: 37°C
  Growth strain: Stbl3
  Copy number: Unknown
Gene/Insert
  Gene/Insert name: Bcl2 (alt name: B-cell CLL/lymphoma 2_)
  Species: H. sapiens (human)
  Insert size (bp): 720
  Entrez Gene: BCL2 (a.k.a. Bcl-2, PPP1R50)
  Promoter: CMV
  Cloning method: Restriction Enzyme; 5′ cloning site EcoRI (not destroyed); 3′ cloning site EcoRI (not destroyed)
  Sequencing primers: 5′ CMV-F
Terms and licenses: Academic/Nonprofit Terms; Industry Terms: Not Available to Industry
Depositor comments: Bcl-2 was cut from 3544 pMIG Bcl-2 (Addgene #8793) and subcloned into the EcoRI sites of pCDH-CMV-MCS-EF1-Puro.
How to cite: pCDH-puro-Bcl2 was a gift from Jialiang Wang (Addgene plasmid # 46971 ; http://n2t.net/addgene:46971 ; RRID:Addgene_46971)
