[The description below was written by a language model from this plasmid's Addgene catalogue record and pLannotate feature annotations shown in this document.]
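Description:
pCDH-puro-Bcl2 is a third-generation-style HIV-1-based lentiviral transfer plasmid for expressing human BCL2 in mammalian cells, built on the pCDH-CMV-MCS-EF1-Puro backbone from System Biosciences. In bacteria it is maintained through a high-copy ColE1/pUC-type origin and selected with ampicillin via the β-lactamase gene. The catalogue gives a total size of 7,384 bp, whereas the sequenced record behind the feature table is 8,166 nt. The difference is roughly what would be expected if the catalogue figure refers to the empty backbone, but the record does not say so.

The viral cassette begins with an RSV promoter fused to a truncated HIV-1 5′ LTR, which drives production of the packageable genomic RNA in producer cells without Tat. It is followed by the Ψ packaging signal with an adjoining gag fragment, the Rev response element for nuclear export of unspliced RNA, and the cPPT/CTS, which aids transduction. Within this frame, the CMV immediate early promoter drives the roughly 720 bp BCL2 coding sequence, an anti-apoptotic regulator of mitochondrial membrane permeability. The insert was excised from a retroviral Bcl-2 plasmid and placed into the EcoRI site, which is retained on both sides. No epitope tag is annotated. Downstream, an EF-1α core promoter joined to an HTLV-1 LTR segment expresses puromycin N-acetyltransferase, which allows transduced cells to be selected. A WPRE then enhances transcript expression ahead of the truncated 3′ LTR, and an SV40 polyadenylation signal and SV40 origin lie outside the viral unit.

The stated purpose is lentiviral delivery and stable overexpression of Bcl2. The associated publication concerns BET bromodomain inhibition in glioblastoma.
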