Features (pLannotate 1.2.2; 28 found; start..end, strand, type, name):
    182..770     -  rep_origin     ori: high-copy-number ColE1/pMB1/pBR322/pUC origin of replication
    941..1801    -  CDS            AmpR: β-lactamase; bla; confers resistance to ampicillin, carbenicillin, and related antibiotics
   1802..1906    -  promoter       AmpR promoter: bla
   2001..2036    +  CDS            rop (fragment): Rop protein, which maintains plasmids at low copy number; rop
   2138..2237    +  misc_feature   bom (fragment): basis of mobility region from pBR322
   2243..2397    -  CDS            lacZα (fragment): LacZα fragment of β-galactosidase; lacZ fragment
   2411..2637    +  promoter       RSV promoter: Rous sarcoma virus enhancer/promoter
   2638..2818    +  LTR            5' LTR (truncated): truncated 5' long terminal repeat (LTR) from HIV-1
   2865..2990    +  misc_feature   HIV-1 Ψ: packaging signal of human immunodeficiency virus type 1
   2974..3312    +  CDS            HIV-1 gag (fragment): gag protein from human immunodeficiency virus 1; gag
   3483..3716    +  misc_feature   RRE: The Rev response element (RRE) of HIV-1 allows for Rev-dependent mRNA export from the nucleus to the cytoplasm.
   4093..4193    +  CDS            Rev (fragment): human immunodeficiency virus 1 (HIV-1) Rev protein; rev; enhances nuclear export of unspliced and incompletely spliced viral mRNAs
   4212..4328    +  misc_feature   cPPT/CTS: central polypurine tract and central termination sequence of HIV-1
   4341..4417    +  enhancer       CMV enhancer (fragment): human cytomegalovirus immediate early enhancer
   4418..4621    +  promoter       CMV promoter: human cytomegalovirus (CMV) immediate early promoter
   4735..5451    +  CDS            BCL2: BCL2_HUMAN - Experimental evidence at protein level: Swiss-Prot protein existence level 1. Suppresses apoptosis in a variety of cell systems including factor-dependent lymphohematopoietic and neural cells. Regulates cell death by controlling the mitochondrial membrane permeability. Appears to function in a feedback loop system with caspases. Inhibits caspase activity either by preventing the release of cytochrome c from the mitochondria and/or by binding to the apoptosis-activating factor (APAF-1). May attenuate inflammation by impairing NLRP1-inflammasome activation, hence CASP1 activation an
   5525..5736    +  promoter       EF-1α core promoter: core promoter for human elongation factor EF-1α
   5749..6017    +  LTR            5' LTR (truncated): truncated 5' long terminal repeat (LTR) from human T-cell leukemia virus (HTLV) type 1
   6044..6643    +  CDS            PuroR: puromycin N-acetyltransferase; pac from Streptomyces alboniger; confers resistance to puromycin
   6650..7238    +  misc_feature   WPRE: woodchuck hepatitis virus posttranscriptional regulatory element
   7233..7340    +  CDS            nef (fragment): NEF_SIVS4 - Experimental evidence at protein level: Swiss-Prot protein existence level 1. Interferes with TCR signaling from the cell membrane. Interacts with CD247/TCRZ (TCR zeta chain) and exert potent down- regulation of cell surface TCR/CD3 complexes. From Simian immunodeficiency virus (isolate F236/smH4) (SIV-sm) (Simian immunodeficiency virus sooty mangabey monkey).
   7365..7545    +  LTR            5' LTR (truncated): truncated 5' long terminal repeat (LTR) from HIV-1
   7617..7738    +  polyA_signal   SV40 poly(A) signal: SV40 polyadenylation signal
   7778..7913    +  rep_origin     SV40 ori: SV40 origin of replication
   7970..7986    -  protein_bind   lac operator: The lac repressor binds to the lac operator to inhibit transcription in E. coli. This inhibition can be relieved by adding lactose or isopropyl-β-D-thiogalactopyranoside (IPTG). lac repressor encoded by lacI
   7994..8024    -  promoter       lac promoter: promoter for the E. coli lac operon
   8039..8060    -  protein_bind   CAP binding site: CAP binding activates transcription in the presence of cAMP. E. coli catabolite activator protein
   8073..8165    -  CDS            lacI (fragment): lac repressor; lacI; The lac repressor binds to the lac operator to inhibit transcription in E. coli. This inhibition can be relieved by adding lactose or isopropyl-β-D-thiogalactopyranoside (IPTG).
>Addgene plasmid #46971 | pCDH-puro-Bcl2 | addgene full sequence | sequence record 223323 | Addgene NGS Result
CTTCCGCTTCCTCGCTCACTGACTCGCTGCGCTCGGTCGTTCGGCTGCGGCGAGCGGTATCAGCTCACTC
AAAGGCGGTAATACGGTTATCCACAGAATCAGGGGATAACGCAGGAAAGAACATGTGAGCAAAAGGCCAG
CAAAAGGCCAGGAACCGTAAAAAGGCCGCGTTGCTGGCGTTTTTCCATAGGCTCCGCCCCCCTGACGAGC
ATCACAAAAATCGACGCTCAAGTCAGAGGTGGCGAAACCCGACAGGACTATAAAGATACCAGGCGTTTCC
CCCTGGAAGCTCCCTCGTGCGCTCTCCTGTTCCGACCCTGCCGCTTACCGGATACCTGTCCGCCTTTCTC
CCTTCGGGAAGCGTGGCGCTTTCTCATAGCTCACGCTGTAGGTATCTCAGTTCGGTGTAGGTCGTTCGCT
CCAAGCTGGGCTGTGTGCACGAACCCCCCGTTCAGCCCGACCGCTGCGCCTTATCCGGTAACTATCGTCT
TGAGTCCAACCCGGTAAGACACGACTTATCGCCACTGGCAGCAGCCACTGGTAACAGGATTAGCAGAGCG
AGGTATGTAGGCGGTGCTACAGAGTTCTTGAAGTGGTGGCCTAACTACGGCTACACTAGAAGAACAGTAT
TTGGTATCTGCGCTCTGCTGAAGCCAGTTACCTTCGGAAAAAGAGTTGGTAGCTCTTGATCCGGCAAACA
AACCACCGCTGGTAGCGGTGGTTTTTTTGTTTGCAAGCAGCAGATTACGCGCAGAAAAAAAGGATCTCAA
GAAGATCCTTTGATCTTTTCTACGGGGTCTGACGCTCAGTGGAACGAAAACTCACGTTAAGGGATTTTGG
TCATGAGATTATCAAAAAGGATCTTCACCTAGATCCTTTTAAATTAAAAATGAAGTTTTAAATCAATCTA
AAGTATATATGAGTAAACTTGGTCTGACAGTTACCAATGCTTAATCAGTGAGGCACCTATCTCAGCGATC
TGTCTATTTCGTTCATCCATAGTTGCCTGACTCCCCGTCGTGTAGATAACTACGATACGGGAGGGCTTAC
CATCTGGCCCCAGTGCTGCAATGATACCGCGAGACCCACGCTCACCGGCTCCAGATTTATCAGCAATAAA
CCAGCCAGCCGGAAGGGCCGAGCGCAGAAGTGGTCCTGCAACTTTATCCGCCTCCATCCAGTCTATTAAT
TGTTGCCGGGAAGCTAGAGTAAGTAGTTCGCCAGTTAATAGTTTGCGCAACGTTGTTGCCATTGCTACAG
GCATCGTGGTGTCACGCTCGTCGTTTGGTATGGCTTCATTCAGCTCCGGTTCCCAACGATCAAGGCGAGT
TACATGATCCCCCATGTTGTGCAAAAAAGCGGTTAGCTCCTTCGGTCCTCCGATCGTTGTCAGAAGTAAG
TTGGCCGCAGTGTTATCACTCATGGTTATGGCAGCACTGCATAATTCTCTTACTGTCATGCCATCCGTAA
GATGCTTTTCTGTGACTGGTGAGTACTCAACCAAGTCATTCTGAGAATAGTGTATGCGGCGACCGAGTTG
CTCTTGCCCGGCGTCAATACGGGATAATACCGCGCCACATAGCAGAACTTTAAAAGTGCTCATCATTGGA
AAACGTTCTTCGGGGCGAAAACTCTCAAGGATCTTACCGCTGTTGAGATCCAGTTCGATGTAACCCACTC
GTGCACCCAACTGATCTTCAGCATCTTTTACTTTCACCAGCGTTTCTGGGTGAGCAAAAACAGGAAGGCA
AAATGCCGCAAAAAAGGGAATAAGGGCGACACGGAAATGTTGAATACTCATACTCTTCCTTTTTCAATAT
TATTGAAGCATTTATCAGGGTTATTGTCTCATGAGCGGATACATATTTGAATGTATTTAGAAAAATAAAC
AAATAGGGGTTCCGCGCACATTTCCCCGAAAAGTGCCACCTGACGTCTAAGAAACCATTATTATCATGAC
ATTAACCTATAAAAATAGGCGTATCACGAGGCCCTTTCGTCTCGCGCGTTTCGGTGATGACGGTGAAAAC
CTCTGACACATGCAGCTCCCGGAGACGGTCACAGCTTGTCTGTAAGCGGATGCCGGGAGCAGACAAGCCC
GTCAGGGCGCGTCAGCGGGTGTTGGCGGGTGTCGGGGCTGGCTTAACTATGCGGCATCAGAGCAGATTGT
ACTGAGAGTGCACCATATGCGGTGTGAAATACCGCACAGATGCGTAAGGAGAAAATACCGCATCAGGCGC
CATTCGCCATTCAGGCTGCGCAACTGTTGGGAAGGGCGATCGGTGCGGGCCTCTTCGCTATTACGCCAGC
TGGCGAAAGGGGGATGTGCTGCAAGGCGATTAAGTTGGGTAACGCCAGGGTTTTCCCAGTCACGACGTTG
TAAAACGACGGCCAGTGCCAAGCTGACGCGTGTAGTCTTATGCAATACTCTTGTAGTCTTGCAACATGGT
AACGATGAGTTAGCAACATGCCTTACAAGGAGAGAAAAAGCACCGTGCATGCCGATTGGTGGAAGTAAGG
TGGTACGATCGTGCCTTATTAGGAAGGCAACAGACGGGTCTGACATGGATTGGACGAACCACTGAATTGC
CGCATTGCAGAGATATTGTATTTAAGTGCCTAGCTCGATACATAAACGGGTCTCTCTGGTTAGACCAGAT
CTGAGCCTGGGAGCTCTCTGGCTAACTAGGGAACCCACTGCTTAAGCCTCAATAAAGCTTGCCTTGAGTG
CTTCAAGTAGTGTGTGCCCGTCTGTTGTGTGACTCTGGTAACTAGAGATCCCTCAGACCCTTTTAGTCAG
TGTGGAAAATCTCTAGCAGTGGCGCCCGAACAGGGACTTGAAAGCGAAAGGGAAACCAGAGGAGCTCTCT
CGACGCAGGACTCGGCTTGCTGAAGCGCGCACGGCAAGAGGCGAGGGGCGGCGACTGGTGAGTACGCCAA
AAATTTTGACTAGCGGAGGCTAGAAGGAGAGAGATGGGTGCGAGAGCGTCAGTATTAAGCGGGGGAGAAT
TAGATCGCGATGGGAAAAAATTCGGTTAAGGCCAGGGGGAAAGAAAAAATATAAATTAAAACATATAGTA
TGGGCAAGCAGGGAGCTAGAACGATTCGCAGTTAATCCTGGCCTGTTAGAAACATCAGAAGGCTGTAGAC
AAATACTGGGACAGCTACAACCATCCCTTCAGACAGGATCAGAAGAACTTAGATCATTATATAATACAGT
AGCAACCCTCTATTGTGTGCATCAAAGGATAGAGATAAAAGACACCAAGGAAGCTTTAGACAAGATAGAG
GAAGAGCAAAACAAAAGTAAGACCACCGCACAGCAAGCGGCCACTGATCTTCAGACCTGGAGGAGGAGAT
ATGAGGGACAATTGGAGAAGTGAATTATATAAATATAAAGTAGTAAAAATTGAACCATTAGGAGTAGCAC
CCACCAAGGCAAAGAGAAGAGTGGTGCAGAGAGAAAAAAGAGCAGTGGGAATAGGAGCTTTGTTCCTTGG
GTTCTTGGGAGCAGCAGGAAGCACTATGGGCGCAGCGTCAATGACGCTGACGGTACAGGCCAGACAATTA
TTGTCTGGTATAGTGCAGCAGCAGAACAATTTGCTGAGGGCTATTGAGGCGCAACAGCATCTGTTGCAAC
TCACAGTCTGGGGCATCAAGCAGCTCCAGGCAAGAATCCTGGCTGTGGAAAGATACCTAAAGGATCAACA
GCTCCTGGGGATTTGGGGTTGCTCTGGAAAACTCATTTGCACCACTGCTGTGCCTTGGAATGCTAGTTGG
AGTAATAAATCTCTGGAACAGATTTGGAATCACACGACCTGGATGGAGTGGGACAGAGAAATTAACAATT
ACACAAGCTTAATACACTCCTTAATTGAAGAATCGCAAAACCAGCAAGAAAAGAATGAACAAGAATTATT
GGAATTAGATAAATGGGCAAGTTTGTGGAATTGGTTTAACATAACAAATTGGCTGTGGTATATAAAATTA
TTCATAATGATAGTAGGAGGCTTGGTAGGTTTAAGAATAGTTTTTGCTGTACTTTCTATAGTGAATAGAG
TTAGGCAGGGATATTCACCATTATCGTTTCAGACCCACCTCCCAACCCCGAGGGGACCCGACAGGCCCGA
AGGAATAGAAGAAGAAGGTGGAGAGAGAGACAGAGACAGATCCATTCGATTAGTGAACGGATCTCGACGG
TATCGGTTAACTTTTAAAAGAAAAGGGGGGATTGGGGGGTACAGTGCAGGGGAAAGAATAGTAGACATAA
TAGCAACAGACATACAAACTAAAGAATTACAAAAACAAATTACAAAATTCAAAATTTTATCGATACTAGT
ATTATGCCCAGTACATGACCTTATGGGACTTTCCTACTTGGCAGTACATCTACGTATTAGTCATCGCTAT
TACCATGGTGATGCGGTTTTGGCAGTACATCAATGGGCGTGGATAGCGGTTTGACTCACGGGGATTTCCA
AGTCTCCACCCCATTGACGTCAATGGGAGTTTGTTTTGGCACCAAAATCAACGGGACTTTCCAAAATGTC
GTAACAACTCCGCCCCATTGACGCAAATGGGCGGTAGGCGTGTACGGTGGGAGGTTTATATAAGCAGAGC
TCGTTTAGTGAACCGTCAGATCGCCTGGAGACGCCATCCACGCTGTTTTGACCTCCATAGAAGATTCTAG
AGCTAGCGAATTCGCGGCCGCGGTGAGAACCGTTAACGTCTAGAATGGCGCACGCTGGGAGAACAGGGTA
CGATAACCGGGAGATAGTGATGAAGTACATCCATTATAAGCTGTCGCAGAGGGGCTACGAGTGGGATGCG
GGAGATGTGGGCGCCGCGCCCCCGGGGGCCGCCCCCGCACCGGGCATCTTCTCCTCCCAGCCCGGGCACA
CGCCCCATCCAGCCGCATCCCGGGACCCGGTCGCCAGGACCTCGCCGCTGCAGACCCCGGCTGCCCCCGG
CGCCGCCGCGGGGCCTGCGCTCAGCCCGGTGCCACCTGTGGTCCACCTGACCCTCCGCCAGGCCGGCGAC
GACTTCTCCCGCCGCTACCGCCGCGACTTCGCCGAGATGTCCAGCCAGCTGCACCTGACGCCCTTCACCG
CGCGGGGACGCTTTGCCACGGTGGTGGAGGAGCTCTTCAGGGACGGGGTGAACTGGGGGAGGATTGTGGC
CTTCTTTGAGTTCGGTGGGGTCATGTGTGTGGAGAGCGTCAACCGGGAGATGTCGCCCCTGGTGGACAAC
ATCGCCCTGTGGATGACTGAGTACCTGAACCGGCACCTGCACACCTGGATCCAGGATAACGGAGGCTGGG
ATGCCTTTGTGGAACTGTACGGCCCCAGCATGCGGCCTCTGTTTGATTTCTCCTGGCTGTCTCTGAAGAC
TCTGCTCAGTTTGGCCCTGGTGGGAGCTTGCATCACCCTGGGTGCCTATCTGGGCCACAAGTGATCTACG
GAATTCGAATTTAAATCGGATCCGCGGCCGCGAAGGATCTGCGATCGCTCCGGTGCCCGTCAGTGGGCAG
AGCGCACATCGCCCACAGTCCCCGAGAAGTTGGGGGGAGGGGTCGGCAATTGAACGGGTGCCTAGAGAAG
GTGGCGCGGGGTAAACTGGGAAAGTGATGTCGTGTACTGGCTCCGCCTTTTTCCCGAGGGTGGGGGAGAA
CCGTATATAAGTGCAGTAGTCGCCGTGAACGTTCTTTTTCGCAACGGGTTTGCCGCCAGAACACAGCTGA
AGCTTCGAGGGGCTCGCATCTCTCCTTCACGCGCCCGCCGCCCTACCTGAGGCCGCCATCCACGCCGGTT
GAGTCGCGTTCTGCCGCCTCCCGCCTGTGGTGCCTCCTGAACTGCGTCCGCCGTCTAGGTAAGTTTAAAG
CTCAGGTCGAGACCGGGCCTTTGTCCGGCGCTCCCTTGGAGCCTACCTAGACTCAGCCGGCTCTCCACGC
TTTGCCTGACCCTGCTTGCTCAACTCTACGTCTTTGTTTCGTTTTCTGTTCTGCGCCGTTACAGATCCAA
GCTGTGACCGGCGCCTACGCTAGATGACCGAGTACAAGCCCACGGTGCGCCTCGCCACCCGCGACGACGT
CCCCAGGGCCGTACGCACCCTCGCCGCCGCGTTCGCCGACTACCCCGCCACGCGCCACACCGTCGATCCG
GACCGCCACATCGAGCGGGTCACCGAGCTGCAAGAACTCTTCCTCACGCGCGTCGGGCTCGACATCGGCA
AGGTGTGGGTCGCGGACGACGGCGCCGCGGTGGCGGTCTGGACCACGCCGGAGAGCGTCGAAGCGGGGGC
GGTGTTCGCCGAGATCGGCCCGCGCATGGCCGAGTTGAGCGGTTCCCGGCTGGCCGCGCAGCAACAGATG
GAAGGCCTCCTGGCGCCGCACCGGCCCAAGGAGCCCGCGTGGTTCCTGGCCACCGTCGGCGTCTCGCCCG
ACCACCAGGGCAAGGGTCTGGGCAGCGCCGTCGTGCTCCCCGGAGTGGAGGCGGCCGAGCGCGCCGGGGT
GCCCGCCTTCCTGGAGACCTCCGCGCCCCGCAACCTCCCCTTCTACGAGCGGCTCGGCTTCACCGTCACC
GCCGACGTCGAGGTGCCCGAAGGACCGCGCACCTGGTGCATGACCCGCAAGCCCGGTGCCTGAGTCGACA
ATCAACCTCTGGATTACAAAATTTGTGAAAGATTGACTGGTATTCTTAACTATGTTGCTCCTTTTACGCT
ATGTGGATACGCTGCTTTAATGCCTTTGTATCATGCTATTGCTTCCCGTATGGCTTTCATTTTCTCCTCC
TTGTATAAATCCTGGTTGCTGTCTCTTTATGAGGAGTTGTGGCCCGTTGTCAGGCAACGTGGCGTGGTGT
GCACTGTGTTTGCTGACGCAACCCCCACTGGTTGGGGCATTGCCACCACCTGTCAGCTCCTTTCCGGGAC
TTTCGCTTTCCCCCTCCCTATTGCCACGGCGGAACTCATCGCCGCCTGCCTTGCCCGCTGCTGGACAGGG
GCTCGGCTGTTGGGCACTGACAATTCCGTGGTGTTGTCGGGGAAATCATCGTCCTTTCCTTGGCTGCTCG
CCTGTGTTGCCACCTGGATTCTGCGCGGGACGTCCTTCTGCTACGTCCCTTCGGCCCTCAATCCAGCGGA
CCTTCCTTCCCGCGGCCTGCTGCCGGCTCTGCGGCCTCTTCCGCGTCTTCGCCTTCGCCCTCAGACGAGT
CGGATCTCCCTTTGGGCCGCCTCCCCGCCTGGTACCTTTAAGACCAATGACTTACAAGGCAGCTGTAGAT
CTTAGCCACTTTTTAAAAGAAAAGGGGGGACTGGAAGGGCTAATTCACTCCCAACGAAGATAAGATCTGC
TTTTTGCTTGTACTGGGTCTCTCTGGTTAGACCAGATCTGAGCCTGGGAGCTCTCTGGCTAACTAGGGAA
CCCACTGCTTAAGCCTCAATAAAGCTTGCCTTGAGTGCTTCAAGTAGTGTGTGCCCGTCTGTTGTGTGAC
TCTGGTAACTAGAGATCCCTCAGACCCTTTTAGTCAGTGTGGAAAATCTCTAGCAGTAGTAGTTCATGTC
ATCTTATTATTCAGTATTTATAACTTGCAAAGAAATGAATATCAGAGAGTGAGAGGAACTTGTTTATTGC
AGCTTATAATGGTTACAAATAAAGCAATAGCATCACAAATTTCACAAATAAAGCATTTTTTTCACTGCAT
TCTAGTTGTGGTTTGTCCAAACTCATCAATGTATCTTATCATGTCTGGCTCTAGCTATCCCGCCCCTAAC
TCCGCCCATCCCGCCCCTAACTCCGCCCAGTTCCGCCCATTCTCCGCCCCATGGCTGACTAATTTTTTTT
ATTTATGCAGAGGCCGAGGCCGCCTCGGCCTCTGAGCTATTCCAGAAGTAGTGAGGAGGCTTTTTTGGAG
GCCTAGACTTTTGCAGAGACCAAATTCGTAATCATGTCATAGCTGTTTCCTGTGTGAAATTGTTATCCGC
TCACAATTCCACACAACATACGAGCCGGAAGCATAAAGTGTAAAGCCTGGGGTGCCTAATGAGTGAGCTA
ACTCACATTAATTGCGTTGCGCTCACTGCCCGCTTTCCAGTCGGGAAACCTGTCGTGCCAGCTGCATTAA
TGAATCGGCCAACGCGCGGGGAGAGGCGGTTTGCGTATTGGGCGCT
