>Addgene plasmid #46971 | pCDH-puro-Bcl2 | addgene partial sequence | sequence record 68288 | CMV-F 5'-CGCAAATGGGCGGTAGGCGTG-3'
AGCAGAGCTCGTTTAGTGAACCGTCAGATCGCCTGGAGACGCCATCCACGCTGTTTTGACCTCCATAGAA
GATTCTAGAGCTAGCGAATTCGCGGCCGCGGTGAGAACCGTTAACGTCTAGAATGGCGCACGCTGGGAGA
ACAGGGTACGATAACCGGGAGATAGTGATGAAGTACATCCATTATAAGCTGTCGCAGAGGGGCTACGAGT
GGGATGCGGGAGATGTGGGCGCCGCGCCCCCGGGGGCCGCCCCCGCACCGGGCATCTTCTCCTCCCAGCC
CGGGCACACGCCCCATCCAGCCGCATCCCGGGACCCGGTCGCCAGGACCTCGCCGCTGCAGACCCCGGCT
GCCCCCGGCGCCGCCGCGGGGCCTGCGCTCAGCCCGGTGCCACCTGTGGTCCACCTGACCCTCCGCCAGG
CCGGCGACGACTTCTCCCGCCGCTACCGCCGCGACTTCGCCGAGATGTCCAGCCAGCTGCACCTGACGCC
CTTCACCGCGCGGGGACGCTTTGCCACGGTGGTGGAGGAGCTCTTCAGGGACGGGGTGAACTGGGGGAGG
ATTGTGGCCTTCTTTGAGTTCGGTGGGGTCATGTGTGTGGAGAGCGTCAACCGGGAGATGTCGCCCCTGG
TGGACAACATCGCCCTGTGGATGACTGAGTACCTGAACCGGCACCTGCACACCTGGATCC
